Addgene plasmid #8395: p210 pCMV-CREM
Purpose: Cre with chimeric/β-globin intron within the Cre coding sequence
Depositing lab: Jeffrey Green. Depositing organization: National Cancer Institute (NCI). Publication: A single vector containing modified cre recombinase and LOX recombination sequences for inducible tissue-specific amplification of gene expression. Kaczmarczyk SJ, Green JE. Nucleic Acids Res 2001 Jun 15;29(12):E56-6. 10.1093/nar/29.12.e56 PubMed 11410679.
Backbone
  Vector backbone: pBS185
  Backbone size w/o insert (bp): 6100
  Vector type: Mammalian Expression, Cre/Lox
Growth in bacteria
  Bacterial resistance: Ampicillin, 100 μg/mL
  Growth temperature: 37°C
  Growth strain: DH5alpha
  Copy number: High Copy
Gene/Insert
  Gene/Insert name: CREM (alt name: modified Cre)
  Mutation: modified Cre
  Promoter: CMV
  Cloning method: Restriction Enzyme; 5′ cloning site PstI (not destroyed); 3′ cloning site BssHII (not destroyed)
  Sequencing primers: 5′ CMV-F
Terms and licenses: Academic/Nonprofit Terms; Industry Terms: Not Available to Industry
Depositor comments: Derived from p209 pCMV-cre-K. Contains altered human beta-globin intron from plasmid pCI.
How to cite: p210 pCMV-CREM was a gift from Jeffrey Green (Addgene plasmid # 8395 ; http://n2t.net/addgene:8395 ; RRID:Addgene_8395)
