[The description below was written by a language model from this plasmid's Addgene catalogue record and pLannotate feature annotations shown in this document.]
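Description:
p210 pCMV-CREM is a mammalian expression plasmid built on the pBS185 backbone that expresses a modified, intron-containing form of Cre recombinase (CREM). It is propagated in E. coli as a high-copy plasmid through a ColE1/pUC-type origin and is selected with ampicillin via the β-lactamase gene and its native promoter. The annotated sequence also carries non-functional cloning remnants typical of pUC/pBR322-derived backbones: lac promoter/operator and CAP site, and fragments of lacI, lacZα, rop and bom. No mammalian selection marker is annotated.

The payload is driven by the human cytomegalovirus immediate-early enhancer and promoter. Downstream, the Cre coding sequence from bacteriophage P1 is split into two fragments by a chimeric intron of about 130 bp, which the annotation describes as a human β-globin/immunoglobulin heavy chain chimera. The depositor describes it as an altered human β-globin intron taken from plasmid pCI. Because bacteria cannot splice, an interrupted reading frame of this kind should yield functional recombinase only in eukaryotic cells. That would be useful when Cre and lox sites must coexist on one vector during cloning, which matches the theme of the associated publication. Downstream of Cre, the feature table shows two short matches to metallothionein coding sequence. These probably reflect a metallothionein gene segment inherited from the parental vector, possibly supplying 3′ processing signals, but the record does not state this and no polyadenylation signal is explicitly annotated.

The plasmid derives from p209 pCMV-cre-K, with the modified segment inserted between PstI and BssHII sites. It is suited to transient delivery of Cre activity to mammalian cells for loxP-mediated recombination.
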