Features (pLannotate 1.2.2; 18 found; start..end, strand, type, name):
      1..380     +  enhancer       CMV enhancer: human cytomegalovirus immediate early enhancer
    381..584     +  promoter       CMV promoter: human cytomegalovirus (CMV) immediate early promoter
    651..668     -  misc_feature   MCS (fragment): pUC18/19 multiple cloning site
    717..931     +  CDS            Cre (fragment): site-specific recombinase Cre is a site-specific recombinase from bacteriophage P1. Recombination occurs at loxP sequences.
    931..1063    +  intron         chimeric intron: chimera between introns from human β-globin and immunoglobulin heavy chain genes
   1061..1858    +  CDS            Cre (fragment): site-specific recombinase Cre is a site-specific recombinase from bacteriophage P1. Recombination occurs at loxP sequences.
   2693..2761    +  CDS            MT1B_HORSE (fragment): Experimental evidence at protein level: Swiss-Prot protein existence level 1. Metallothioneins have a high content of cysteine residues that bind various heavy metals; these proteins are transcriptionally regulated by both heavy metals and glucocorticoids. From Equus caballus (Horse).
   2975..3061    +  CDS            MT1B_HORSE (fragment): Experimental evidence at protein level: Swiss-Prot protein existence level 1. Metallothioneins have a high content of cysteine residues that bind various heavy metals; these proteins are transcriptionally regulated by both heavy metals and glucocorticoids. From Equus caballus (Horse).
   3389..3405    -  protein_bind   lac operator: The lac repressor binds to the lac operator to inhibit transcription in E. coli. This inhibition can be relieved by adding lactose or isopropyl-β-D-thiogalactopyranoside (IPTG). lac repressor encoded by lacI
   3413..3443    -  promoter       lac promoter: promoter for the E. coli lac operon
   3458..3479    -  protein_bind   CAP binding site: CAP binding activates transcription in the presence of cAMP. E. coli catabolite activator protein
   3492..3584    -  CDS            lacI (fragment): lac repressor; lacI; The lac repressor binds to the lac operator to inhibit transcription in E. coli. This inhibition can be relieved by adding lactose or isopropyl-β-D-thiogalactopyranoside (IPTG).
   3767..4355    -  rep_origin     ori: high-copy-number ColE1/pMB1/pBR322/pUC origin of replication
   4526..5386    -  CDS            AmpR: β-lactamase; bla; confers resistance to ampicillin, carbenicillin, and related antibiotics
   5387..5491    -  promoter       AmpR promoter: bla
   5586..5621    +  CDS            rop (fragment): Rop protein, which maintains plasmids at low copy number; rop
   5723..5822    +  misc_feature   bom (fragment): basis of mobility region from pBR322
   5828..5982    -  CDS            lacZα (fragment): LacZα fragment of β-galactosidase; lacZ fragment
>Addgene plasmid #8395 | p210 pCMV-CREM | addgene full sequence | sequence record 249970 | Addgene NGS Result
GACATTGATTATTGACTAGTTATTAATAGTAATCAATTACGGGGTCATTAGTTCATAGCCCATATATGGA
GTTCCGCGTTACATAACTTACGGTAAATGGCCCGCCTGGCTGACCGCCCAACGACCCCCGCCCATTGACG
TCAATAATGACGTATGTTCCCATAGTAACGCCAATAGGGACTTTCCATTGACGTCAATGGGTGGAGTATT
TACGGTAAACTGCCCACTTGGCAGTACATCAAGTGTATCATATGCCAAGTACGCCCCCTATTGACGTCAA
TGACGGTAAATGGCCCGCCTGGCATTATGCCCAGTACATGACCTTATGGGACTTTCCTACTTGGCAGTAC
ATCTACGTATTAGTCATCGCTATTACCATGGTGATGCGGTTTTGGCAGTACATCAATGGGCGTGGATAGC
GGTTTGACTCACGGGGATTTCCAAGTCTCCACCCCATTGACGTCAATGGGAGTTTGTTTTGGCACCAAAA
TCAACGGGACTTTCCAAAATGTCGTAACAACTCCGCCCCATTGACGCAAATGGGCGGTAGGCGTGTACGG
TGGGAGGTCTATATAAGCAGAGCTCGTTTAGTGAACCGTCAGATCGCCTGGAGACGCCATCCACGCTGTT
TTGACCTCCATAGAAGACACCGACTCTAGAGGATCCCCTCGAGCGGCCGCCTAGGCCATGGCGAATTTAC
TGACGGTACCAGAATTCCAAAATTTGCCTGCATTACCGGTCGATGCAACGAGTGATGAGGTTCGCAAGAA
CCTGATGGACATGTTCAGGGATCGCCAGGCGTTTTCTGAGCATACCTGGAAAATGCTTCTGTCCGTTTGC
CGGTCGTGGGCGGCATGGTGCAAGTTGAATAACCGGAAATGGTTTCCCGCAGAACCTGAAGATGTTCGCG
ATTATCTTCTATATCTGCAGGTAAGTATCAAGGTTACAAGACAGGTTTAAGGAGACCAATAGAAACTGGG
CTTGTCGAGACAGAGAAGACTCTTGCGTTTCTGATAGGCACCTATTGGTCTTACTGACATCCACTTTGCC
TTTCTCTCCACAGGCGCGCGGTCTGGCAGTAAAAACTATCCAGCAACATTTGGGCCAGCTAAACATGCTT
CATCGTCGGTCCGGGCTGCCACGACCAAGTGACAGCAATGCTGTTTCACTGGTTATGCGGCGGATCCGAA
AAGAAAACGTTGATGCCGGTGAACGTGCAAAACAGGCTCTAGCGTTCGAACGCACTGATTTCGACCAGGT
TCGTTCACTCATGGAAAATAGCGATCGCTGCCAGGATATACGTAATCTGGCATTTCTGGGGATTGCTTAT
AACACCCTGTTACGTATAGCCGAAATTGCCAGGATCAGGGTTAAAGATATCTCACGTACTGACGGTGGGA
GAATGTTAATCCATATTGGCAGAACGAAAACGCTGGTTAGCACCGCAGGTGTAGAGAAGGCACTTAGCCT
GGGGGTAACTAAACTGGTCGAGCGATGGATTTCCGTCTCTGGTGTAGCTGATGATCCGAATAACTACCTG
TTTTGCCGGGTCAGAAAAAATGGTGTTGCCGCGCCATCTGCCACCAGCCAGCTATCAACTCGCGCCCTGG
AAGGGATTTTTGAAGCAACTCATCGATTGATTTACGGCGCTAAGGATGACTCTGGTCAGAGATACCTGGC
CTGGTCTGGACACAGTGCCCGTGTCGGAGCCGCGCGAGATATGGCCCGCGCTGGAGTTTCAATACCGGAG
ATCATGCAAGCTGGTGGCTGGACCAATGTAAATATTGTCATGAACTATATCCGTAACCTGGATAGTGAAA
CAGGGGCAATGGTGCGCCTGCTGGAAGATGGCGATTAGCCATTAACGCGCGTAAATGATTGCTATAATTA
TTTGATATTTATGGTGACATATGAGAAAGGATTTCAACATCGACGGAAAATATGTAGTGCTGTCTGTAAG
CACTAATATTCAGTCGCCAGCCGTCATTGTCACTGTAAAGCTGAGCGATAGAATGCCTGATATTGACTCA
ATATCCGTTGCGTTTCCTGTCAAAAGTATGCGTAGTGCTGAACATTTCGTGATGAATGCCACCGAGGAAG
AAGCACGGCGCGGTTTTGCTAAAGTGATGTCTGAGTTTGGCGAACTCTTGGGTAAGGTTGGAATTGTCGA
GGGATCTCGGAATGGACCCCAACTGCTCCTGCTCCACCGGTAAGACTCCCGATCCTTGGTCTTTAGAATA
CCAAGTTGGGACCGCAGAGCGGAATCCCCGAGTTGTAGAGGCTTGGCGGGAATAGGCACCTTTAGTTGGC
GATTCATTCCGGTTCTTTCTAGAATCCGCTCTTGCAAAAGCCTTCATTAGTTACGAGTATTGTCGAACGG
GTCCTTTGGCGGGGTTGGGGCTAGGATTTAGACGCGCAAATGTCCGGTTCCTGATCACCCAGTTAGTGGG
GACATCTGGGTTGAGTCCCAGGCATTACTAAACTTACTGTGAATTGCTTGAATTAAGAAAGAGGTGAAGG
ACCTTTATGTCTTGGGACTCAAAGACATAATCCCTGACTTAACCTGTGAGGAGAAAAGTGGGGCTAGGCT
CCCTGCAGCTCCGAGGAGGACTTAGTGAACTGAGCCGGGACTCGTGGTGTTGGCCACTGCTGTAATGCTG
CCTCCCTCATGCTGTCTTCTTTCTCCTCCCCAGGCGGCTCCTGCACTTGCACCAGCTCCTGCGCCTGCAA
GAACTGCAAGTGCACCTCCTGCAAGAAGAGTGAGTTGGGACACCTTGGGTGGCGGCTAAGGCTAGGGGCG
GGGAACTCCTACAAAACTGGCTCTGAGAAATGTCCTTTGCTTCCCGGAGGCCATTGTATTGTCTCGGGGA
CAGAACTATACAGAGAACTATTTAAAAAAACCGAGGTCTTCTCTGTTGGGGACAGGAAGCAGAGGTCTTC
AGCCAGGCTGACCTCTTCCTCCTCCTTTCTAGGCTGCTGCTCCTGCTGTCCCGTGGGCTGCTCCAAATGT
GCCCAGGGCTGTGTCTGCAAAGGCGCCGCGGACAAGTGCACGTGCTGTGCCTGATGTGACGAACAGCGCT
GCCACCACGTGTAAATAGTATCGGACCAACCCAGCGTCTTCCTATACAGTTCCACCCTGTTTACTAAACC
CCCGTTTTCTACCGAGTACGTGAATAATAAAAGCCTGTTTGAGTCTAACTCTGGTTTTCTTGGTGTGGTT
TGGCAATAAGAAACTGGGGTGACTTGATAGTCTGGGGATCTGGTTTTGGACCCCCTCGTGCCTTTACCTC
CCGCCTCTGGCCCTCACAGAGGGGTAATGTCTTTGGGTAAAGCCAAGCTATCCCATAAGCTAATTCGTAA
TCATGTCATAGCTGTTTCCTGTGTGAAATTGTTATCCGCTCACAATTCCACACAACATACGAGCCGGAAG
CATAAAGTGTAAAGCCTGGGGTGCCTAATGAGTGAGCTAACTCACATTAATTGCGTTGCGCTCACTGCCC
GCTTTCCAGTCGGGAAACCTGTCGTGCCAGCTGCATTAATGAATCGGCCAACGCGCGGGGAGAGGCGGTT
TGCGTATTGGGCGCTCTTCCGCTTCCTCGCTCACTGACTCGCTGCGCTCGGTCGTTCGGCTGCGGCGAGC
GGTATCAGCTCACTCAAAGGCGGTAATACGGTTATCCACAGAATCAGGGGATAACGCAGGAAAGAACATG
TGAGCAAAAGGCCAGCAAAAGGCCAGGAACCGTAAAAAGGCCGCGTTGCTGGCGTTTTTCCATAGGCTCC
GCCCCCCTGACGAGCATCACAAAAATCGACGCTCAAGTCAGAGGTGGCGAAACCCGACAGGACTATAAAG
ATACCAGGCGTTTCCCCCTGGAAGCTCCCTCGTGCGCTCTCCTGTTCCGACCCTGCCGCTTACCGGATAC
CTGTCCGCCTTTCTCCCTTCGGGAAGCGTGGCGCTTTCTCATAGCTCACGCTGTAGGTATCTCAGTTCGG
TGTAGGTCGTTCGCTCCAAGCTGGGCTGTGTGCACGAACCCCCCGTTCAGCCCGACCGCTGCGCCTTATC
CGGTAACTATCGTCTTGAGTCCAACCCGGTAAGACACGACTTATCGCCACTGGCAGCAGCCACTGGTAAC
AGGATTAGCAGAGCGAGGTATGTAGGCGGTGCTACAGAGTTCTTGAAGTGGTGGCCTAACTACGGCTACA
CTAGAAGAACAGTATTTGGTATCTGCGCTCTGCTGAAGCCAGTTACCTTCGGAAAAAGAGTTGGTAGCTC
TTGATCCGGCAAACAAACCACCGCTGGTAGCGGTGGTTTTTTTGTTTGCAAGCAGCAGATTACGCGCAGA
AAAAAAGGATCTCAAGAAGATCCTTTGATCTTTTCTACGGGGTCTGACGCTCAGTGGAACGAAAACTCAC
GTTAAGGGATTTTGGTCATGAGATTATCAAAAAGGATCTTCACCTAGATCCTTTTAAATTAAAAATGAAG
TTTTAAATCAATCTAAAGTATATATGAGTAAACTTGGTCTGACAGTTACCAATGCTTAATCAGTGAGGCA
CCTATCTCAGCGATCTGTCTATTTCGTTCATCCATAGTTGCCTGACTCCCCGTCGTGTAGATAACTACGA
TACGGGAGGGCTTACCATCTGGCCCCAGTGCTGCAATGATACCGCGAGACCCACGCTCACCGGCTCCAGA
TTTATCAGCAATAAACCAGCCAGCCGGAAGGGCCGAGCGCAGAAGTGGTCCTGCAACTTTATCCGCCTCC
ATCCAGTCTATTAATTGTTGCCGGGAAGCTAGAGTAAGTAGTTCGCCAGTTAATAGTTTGCGCAACGTTG
TTGCCATTGCTACAGGCATCGTGGTGTCACGCTCGTCGTTTGGTATGGCTTCATTCAGCTCCGGTTCCCA
ACGATCAAGGCGAGTTACATGATCCCCCATGTTGTGCAAAAAAGCGGTTAGCTCCTTCGGTCCTCCGATC
GTTGTCAGAAGTAAGTTGGCCGCAGTGTTATCACTCATGGTTATGGCAGCACTGCATAATTCTCTTACTG
TCATGCCATCCGTAAGATGCTTTTCTGTGACTGGTGAGTACTCAACCAAGTCATTCTGAGAATAGTGTAT
GCGGCGACCGAGTTGCTCTTGCCCGGCGTCAATACGGGATAATACCGCGCCACATAGCAGAACTTTAAAA
GTGCTCATCATTGGAAAACGTTCTTCGGGGCGAAAACTCTCAAGGATCTTACCGCTGTTGAGATCCAGTT
CGATGTAACCCACTCGTGCACCCAACTGATCTTCAGCATCTTTTACTTTCACCAGCGTTTCTGGGTGAGC
AAAAACAGGAAGGCAAAATGCCGCAAAAAAGGGAATAAGGGCGACACGGAAATGTTGAATACTCATACTC
TTCCTTTTTCAATATTATTGAAGCATTTATCAGGGTTATTGTCTCATGAGCGGATACATATTTGAATGTA
TTTAGAAAAATAAACAAATAGGGGTTCCGCGCACATTTCCCCGAAAAGTGCCACCTGACGTCTAAGAAAC
CATTATTATCATGACATTAACCTATAAAAATAGGCGTATCACGAGGCCCTTTCGTCTCGCGCGTTTCGGT
GATGACGGTGAAAACCTCTGACACATGCAGCTCCCGGAGACGGTCACAGCTTGTCTGTAAGCGGATGCCG
GGAGCAGACAAGCCCGTCAGGGCGCGTCAGCGGGTGTTGGCGGGTGTCGGGGCTGGCTTAACTATGCGGC
ATCAGAGCAGATTGTACTGAGAGTGCACCATATGCGGTGTGAAATACCGCACAGATGCGTAAGGAGAAAA
TACCGCATCAGGCGCCATTCGCCATTCAGGCTGCGCAACTGTTGGGAAGGGCGATCGGTGCGGGCCTCTT
CGCTATTACGCCAGCTGGCGAAAGGGGGATGTGCTGCAAGGCGATTAAGTTGGGTAACGCCAGGGTTTTC
CCAGTCACGACGTTGTAAAACGACGGCCAGTGCCAAGCTTGGCCCATTGCATACGTTGTATCCATATCAT
AATATGTACATTTATATTGGCTCATGTCCAACATTACCGCCATGTT
