>Addgene plasmid #8395 | p210 pCMV-CREM | addgene partial sequence | sequence record 17907 | CMV-F 5'-CGCAAATGGGCGGTAGGCGTG-3'
GCTCGTTTAGTGGACCGTCAGATCGCCTGGAGACGCCATCCACGCTGTTTTGACCTCCATAGAAGACACC
GACTCTAGAGGATCCCCTCGAGCGGCCGCCTAGGCCATGGCGAATTTACTGACGGTACCAGAATTCCAAA
ATTTGCCTGCATTACCGGTCGATGCAACGAGTGATGAGGTTCGCAAGAACCTGATGGACATGTTCAGGGA
TCGCCAGGCGTTTTCTGAGCATACCTGGAAAATGCTTCTGTCCGTTTGCCGGTCGTGGGCGGCATGGTGC
AAGTTGAATAACCGGAAATGGTTTCCCGC
